>Addgene plasmid #17202 | M61 pPET28c-Xenopus beta catenin domains R10C | addgene partial sequence | sequence record 53160 | T7 5'-TAATACGACTCACTATAGGG-3'
ATTTTGTTTACTTTAAGAAGGAGATATACCATGGGCAGCAGCCATCATCATCATCATCACAGCAGCGGCC
TGGTGCCGCGCGGCAGCCATATGGCTAGCATGACTGGTGGACAGCAAATGGGTCGGATCCTTTGTCCAGC
CAATCATGCTCCACTGCGTGAACAGGGTGCCATTCCCCGACTTGTTCAGTTGCTTGTTCGTGCACACCAG
GACACACAGAGGCGCACTTCAATGGGTGGAACACAACAGCAGTTTGTGGAGGGTGTCCGCATGGAGGAGA
TTGTTGAAGGCTGCACAGGTGCTCTTCACATTTTGGCTCGTGACATCCACAACCGAATTGTAATCAGAGG
TCTTAACACCATTCCATTATTTGTGCAGTTGCTGTACTCTCCTATTGAAAATATCCAAAGAGTGGCAGCA
GGCGTGCTTTGTGAGCTGGCACAAGACAAAGAGGCAGCTGAGGCTATTGAAGCTGAAGGTGCAACTGCTC
CTCTTACTGAGCTGCTTCACTCTAGAAATGAAGGTGTCGCAACTTATGCAGCTGCTGTTCTGTTCCGTAT
GTCTGAGGACAAACCCCAGGACTACAAGAAGCGTCTGTCAGTTGAGTTGACCAGCTCTCTCTTCAGGACC
GAGCCAATGCCATGGAATGAGGCTGCAGACCTGGGTCTTGATATTGGTGCCCAAGGCGAACCTCTTGGCT
ACAGACAGGATGATTCAAGCTACCGATCTTTCCATGCTGCTGGCTATGGTCAGGATGCAATGGGTATGGA
CTCCATGATGGATCATGACATGGGAGGTCACCACCCAGGG
