[The description below was written by a language model from this plasmid's Addgene catalogue record.]
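Description:
M61 pPET28c-Xenopus beta catenin domains R10C is a bacterial expression plasmid built on the commercial pET-28c backbone (about 5.4 kb without insert) and selected with kanamycin. The record lists a standard cloning strain for propagation and gives the copy number as unknown. No feature table is provided, so the regulatory elements are not itemised. However, pET-28 vectors generally drive expression from a T7 promoter under lac operator control, which requires a host supplying T7 RNA polymerase. The listed T7 sequencing primer is consistent with that arrangement.

The insert is a fragment of Xenopus laevis beta-catenin (ctnnb1.L) designated "R10C". According to the depositor comments, it begins at amino acid 519 and comprises armadillo repeats 8–10 plus the C-terminal end of the protein. The name might suggest a fragment running from repeat 10 to the C-terminus, but the record specifies repeats 8–10, and the insert size is not stated. The fragment was subcloned into a single BamHI site, used at both the 5′ and 3′ ends, in frame with the backbone-encoded N-terminal His tag. Whether the sites survive cloning is not recorded.

The resulting protein is a His-tagged C-terminal portion of beta-catenin that can be purified by metal-affinity chromatography. The record does not state a specific application. A tagged recombinant domain fragment like this is typically used for in vitro binding or domain-mapping experiments, for example to identify which regions of beta-catenin contact its partners in Wnt signalling or cell adhesion.
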