Addgene plasmid #17202: M61 pPET28c-Xenopus beta catenin domains R10C
Depositing lab: Randall Moon. Depositing organization: University of Washington.
Backbone
  Vector backbone: pET-28 c
  Backbone manufacturer: EMD Biosciences
  Backbone size w/o insert (bp): 5400
  Vector type: Bacterial Expression
Growth in bacteria
  Bacterial resistance: Kanamycin, 50 μg/mL
  Growth temperature: 37°C
  Growth strain: DH5alpha
  Copy number: Unknown
Gene/Insert
  Gene/Insert name: beta catenin (alt name: b-catenin)
  Species: X. laevis (frog)
  Mutation: domains R10C
  Entrez Gene: ctnnb1.L (a.k.a. XELAEV_18031149mg, B-catenin, beta-catenin, ctnnb, ctnnb1, ctnnb1-a, ctnnb1-b)
  Tag / fusion protein: HIS (N terminal on backbone)
  Cloning method: Restriction Enzyme; 5′ cloning site BamHI (unknown if destroyed); 3′ cloning site BamHI (unknown if destroyed)
  Sequencing primers: 5′ T7
Terms and licenses: Academic/Nonprofit Terms; Industry Terms: Not Available to Industry
Depositor comments: Description: This is an amino terminal HIS tag, then beta catenin domains R10C, subcloned into BamH1 site. Reference: Made by Ken-Ichi Takemaru. Contains ARM domains 8-10 and C-terminal end of protein (starts with aa519)
How to cite: M61 pPET28c-Xenopus beta catenin domains R10C was a gift from Randall Moon (Addgene plasmid # 17202 ; http://n2t.net/addgene:17202 ; RRID:Addgene_17202)
